>Addgene plasmid #186716 | hCtRNA_VT | addgene full sequence | sequence record 366122 | Addgene NGS Result
TGGCAGCACTGCATAATTCTCTTACTGTCATGCCATCCGTAAGATGCTTTTCTGTGACTGGTGAGTACTC
AACCAAGTCATTCTGAGAATAGTGTATGCGGCGACCGAGTTGCTCTTGCCCGGCGTCAATACGGGATAAT
ACCGCGCCACATAGCAGAACTTTAAAAGTGCTCATCATTGGAAAACGTTCTTCGGGGCGAAAACTCTCAA
GGATCTTACCGCTGTTGAGATCCAGTTCGATGTAACCCACTCGTGCACCCAACTGATCTTCAGCATCTTT
TACTTTCACCAGCGTTTCTGGGTGAGCAAAAACAGGAAGGCAAAATGCCGCAAAAAAGGGAATAAGGGCG
ACACGGAAATGTTGAATACTCATACTCTTCCTTTTTCAATATTATTGAAGCATTTATCAGGGTTATTGTC
TCATGAGCGGATACATATTTGAATGTATTTAGAAAAATAAACAAATAGGGGTTCCGCGCACATTTCCCCG
AAAAGTGCCACCTGACGTCGCTAGCTGTACAAAAAAGCAGGCTTTAAAGGAACCAATTCAGTCGACTGGA
TCCGGTACCAAGGTCAGAGGGGGTATAGCTCAGTGGTAGAGCATTTGACTGCAGATCAAGAGGTCCCCGG
TTCAAATCCGGGTGCCCCCTGAGTCCGAGCAGAAGAAGAAGTTTTAGAGCTAGAAATAGCAAGTTAAAAT
AAGGCTAGTCCGTTATCAACTTGAAAAAGTGGCACCGAGTCGGTGCTTTTTTTAAGCTTGGGCCGCTCGA
GGTACCTCTCTACATATGACATGTGAGCAAAAGGCCAGCAAAAGGCCAGGAACCGTAAAAAGGCCGCGTT
GCTGGCGTTTTTCCATAGGCTCCGCCCCCCTGACGAGCATCACAAAAATCGACGCTCAAGTCAGAGGTGG
CGAAACCCGACAGGACTATAAAGATACCAGGCGTTTCCCCCTGGAAGCTCCCTCGTGCGCTCTCCTGTTC
CGACCCTGCCGCTTACCGGATACCTGTCCGCCTTTCTCCCTTCGGGAAGCGTGGCGCTTTCTCATAGCTC
ACGCTGTAGGTATCTCAGTTCGGTGTAGGTCGTTCGCTCCAAGCTGGGCTGTGTGCACGAACCCCCCGTT
CAGCCCGACCGCTGCGCCTTATCCGGTAACTATCGTCTTGAGTCCAACCCGGTAAGACACGACTTATCGC
CACTGGCAGCAGCCACTGGTAACAGGATTAGCAGAGCGAGGTATGTAGGCGGTGCTACAGAGTTCTTGAA
GTGGTGGCCTAACTACGGCTACACTAGAAGAACAGTATTTGGTATCTGCGCTCTGCTGAAGCCAGTTACC
TTCGGAAAAAGAGTTGGTAGCTCTTGATCCGGCAAACAAACCACCGCTGGTAGCGGTGGTTTTTTTGTTT
GCAAGCAGCAGATTACGCGCAGAAAAAAAGGATCTCAAGAAGATCCTTTGATCTTTTCTACGGGGTCTGA
CGCTCAGTGGAACGAAAACTCACGTTAAGGGATTTTGGTCATGAGATTATCAAAAAGGATCTTCACCTAG
ATCCTTTTAAATTAAAAATGAAGTTTTAAATCAATCTAAAGTATATATGAGTAAACTTGGTCTGACAGTT
ACCAATGCTTAATCAGTGAGGCACCTATCTCAGCGATCTGTCTATTTCGTTCATCCATAGTTGCCTGACT
CCCCGTCGTGTAGATAACTACGATACGGGAGGGCTTACCATCTGGCCCCAGTGCTGCAATGATACCGCGA
GAACCACGCTCACCGGCTCCAGATTTATCAGCAATAAACCAGCCAGCCGGAAGGGCCGAGCGCAGAAGTG
GTCCTGCAACTTTATCCGCCTCCATCCAGTCTATTAATTGTTGCCGGGAAGCTAGAGTAAGTAGTTCGCC
AGTTAATAGTTTGCGCAACGTTGTTGCCATTGCTACAGGCATCGTGGTGTCACGCTCGTCGTTTGGTATG
GCTTCATTCAGCTCCGGTTCCCAACGATCAAGGCGAGTTACATGATCCCCCATGTTGTGCAAAAAAGCGG
TTAGCTCCTTCGGTCCTCCGATCGTTGTCAGAAGTAAGTTGGCCGCAGTGTTATCACTCATGGTTA
Features (pLannotate 1.2.2; 6 found; start..end, strand, type, name):
    374..478     -  promoter       AmpR promoter: bla
    516..533     +  protein_bind   attB1 (fragment): mutant version of attB; recombination site for the Gateway® BP reaction BP Clonase™
    578..649     +  ncRNA          tRNA: Accession: RF00005 - tRNA
    671..746     +  misc_RNA       gRNA scaffold: guide RNA scaffold for the Streptococcus pyogenes CRISPR/Cas9 system
    850..1438    -  rep_origin     ori: high-copy-number ColE1/pMB1/pBR322/pUC origin of replication
   1609..373     -  CDS            AmpR (across the origin): β-lactamase; bla; confers resistance to ampicillin, carbenicillin, and related antibiotics
