[The description below was written by a language model from this plasmid's Addgene catalogue record and pLannotate feature annotations shown in this document.]
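Description:
hCtRNA_VT is a compact (about 2.1 kb) custom plasmid catalogued as a mammalian expression/CRISPR vector and intended as the vector template for building drive-and-process (DAP) CRISPR arrays. Its bacterial maintenance functions are minimal: a high-copy ColE1/pUC-type origin of replication and a β-lactamase gene with its native bla promoter, giving ampicillin selection in E. coli. No mammalian selection marker, reporter or Cas protein coding sequence is annotated, so any nuclease, base editor or prime editor would have to be supplied from a separate construct.

The payload is a synthetic insert of roughly 150 bp, assembled by Gibson cloning, comprising a tRNA element (hCtRNA) followed a short distance downstream by the Streptococcus pyogenes Cas9 guide RNA scaffold. The record lists hCtRNA itself as the promoter, and no separate Pol III promoter such as U6 appears in the feature table. This fits the idea that the tRNA both drives transcription through its internal promoter elements and acts as a processing signal, where endogenous tRNA-processing enzymes cleave the transcript to release individual guide RNAs. The short gap between the tRNA and the scaffold is presumably where spacer sequences go, though the record does not describe the cloning site. A small attB1 fragment lies upstream of the tRNA and is likely a remnant of the backbone rather than a functional Gateway site.

The associated work concerns multiplex base editing and prime editing, and this plasmid serves as the starting template from which tandem tRNA–guide units are assembled for expression of several guides in mammalian cells.
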