Addgene plasmid #186716: hCtRNA_VT
Purpose: Vector template for DAP array
Depositing lab: Xue Gao. Depositing organization: Rice University. Publication: Multiplex base- and prime-editing with drive-and-process CRISPR arrays. Yuan Q, Gao X. Nat Commun. 2022 May 19;13(1):2771. doi: 10.1038/s41467-022-30514-1. PubMed 35589728.
Backbone
  Vector backbone: Custom
  Backbone size w/o insert (bp): 1925
  Total vector size (bp): 2096
  Vector type: Mammalian Expression, CRISPR
Growth in bacteria
  Bacterial resistance: Ampicillin, 100 μg/mL
  Growth temperature: 37°C
  Growth strain: NEB Stable
  Copy number: High Copy
Gene/Insert
  Gene/Insert name: hCtRNA and gRNA scaffold (alt name: GP10.41)
  Species: Synthetic
  Insert size (bp): 151
  Promoter: hCtRNA
  Cloning method: Gibson Cloning
  Sequencing primers: 5′ CAAATAGGGGTTCCGCGCACAT; 3′ ACCTGTCCGCCTTTCTCCCTTC
Terms and licenses: Academic/Nonprofit Terms; Industry Terms: Not Available to Industry
How to cite: hCtRNA_VT was a gift from Xue Gao (Addgene plasmid # 186716 ; http://n2t.net/addgene:186716 ; RRID:Addgene_186716)
